>Addgene plasmid #172505 | pDF0191 CjcCas7-11 bacterial expression with Twinstrep-SUMO-Codon | addgene full sequence | sequence record 344925 | Addgene NGS Result
TTTCCTGTTTGGTCACTGATGCCTCCGTGTAAGGGGGATTTCTGTTCATGGGGGTAATGATACCGATGAA
ACGAGAGAGGATGCTCACGATACGGGTTACTGATGATGAACATGCCCGGTTACTGGAACGTTGTGAGGGT
AAACAACTGGCGGTATGGATGCGGCGGGACCAGAGAAAAATCACTCAGGGTCAATGCCAGCGCTTCGTTA
ATACAGATGTAGGTGTTCCACAGGGTAGCCAGCAGCATCCTGCGATGCAGATCCGGAACATAATGGTGCA
GGGCGCTGACTTCCGCGTTTCCAGACTTTACGAAACACGGAAACCGAAGACCATTCATGTTGTTGCTCAG
GTCGCAGACGTTTTGCAGCAGCAGTCGCTTCACGTTCGCTCGCGTATCGGTGATTCATTCTGCTAACCAG
TAAGGCAACCCCGCCAGCCTAGCCGGGTCCTCAACGACAGGAGCACGATCATGCGCACCCGTGGCCAGGA
CCCAACGCTGCCCGAGATGCGCCGCGTGCGGCTGCTGGAGATGGCGGACGCGATGGATATGTTCTGCCAA
GGGTTGGTTTGCGCATTCACAGTTCTCCGCAAGAATTGATTGGCTCCAATTCTTGGAGTGGTGAATCCGT
TAGCGAGGTGCCGCCGGCTTCCATTCAGGTCGAGGTGGCCCGGCTCCATGCACCGCGACGCAACGCGGGG
AGGCAGACAAGGTATAGGGCGGCGCCTACAATCCATGCCAACCCGTTCCATGTGCTCGCCGAGGCGGCAT
AAATCGCCGTGACGATCAGCGGTCCAATGATCGAAGTTAGGCTGGTAAGAGCCGCGAGCGATCCTTGAAG
CTGTCCCTGATGGTCGTCATCTACCTGCCTGGACAGCATGGCCTGCAACGCGGGCATCCCGATGCCGCCG
GAAGCGAGAAGAATCATAATGGGGAAGGCCATCCAGCCTCGCGTCGCGAACGCCAGCAAGACGTAGCCCA
GCGCGTCGGCCGCCATGCCGGCGATAATGGCCTGCTTCTCGCCGAAACGTTTGGTGGCGGGACCAGTGAC
GAAGGCTTGAGCGAGGGCGTGCAAGATTCCGAATACCGCAAGCGACAGGCCGATCATCGTCGCGCTCCAG
CGAAAGCGGTCCTCGCCGAAAATGACCCAGAGCGCTGCCGGCACCTGTCCTACGAGTTGCATGATAAAGA
AGACAGTCATAAGTGCGGCGACGATAGTCATGCCCCGCGCCCACCGGAAGGAGCTGACTGGGTTGAAGGC
TCTCAAGGGCATCGGTCGAGATCCCGGTGCCTAATGAGTGAGCTAACTTACATTAATTGCGTTGCGCTCA
CTGCCCGCTTTCCAGTCGGGAAACCTGTCGTGCCAGCTGCATTAATGAATCGGCCAACGCGCGGGGAGAG
GCGGTTTGCGTATTGGGCGCCAGGGTGGTTTTTCTTTTCACCAGTGAGACGGGCAACAGCTGATTGCCCT
TCACCGCCTGGCCCTGAGAGAGTTGCAGCAAGCGGTCCACGCTGGTTTGCCCCAGCAGGCGAAAATCCTG
TTTGATGGTGGTTAACGGCGGGATATAACATGAGCTGTCTTCGGTATCGTCGTATCCCACTACCGAGATA
TCCGCACCAACGCGCAGCCCGGACTCGGTAATGGCGCGCATTGCGCCCAGCGCCATCTGATCGTTGGCAA
CCAGCATCGCAGTGGGAACGATGCCCTCATTCAGCATTTGCATGGTTTGTTGAAAACCGGACATGGCACT
CCAGTCGCCTTCCCGTTCCGCTATCGGCTGAATTTGATTGCGAGTGAGATATTTATGCCAGCCAGCCAGA
CGCAGACGCGCCGAGACAGAACTTAATGGGCCCGCTAACAGCGCGATTTGCTGGTGACCCAATGCGACCA
GATGCTCCACGCCCAGTCGCGTACCGTCTTCATGGGAGAAAATAATACTGTTGATGGGTGTCTGGTCAGA
GACATCAAGAAATAACGCCGGAACATTAGTGCAGGCAGCTTCCACAGCAATGGCATCCTGGTCATCCAGC
GGATAGTTAATGATCAGCCCACTGACGCGTTGCGCGAGAAGATTGTGCACCGCCGCTTTACAGGCTTCGA
CGCCGCTTCGTTCTACCATCGACACCACCACGCTGGCACCCAGTTGATCGGCGCGAGATTTAATCGCCGC
GACAATTTGCGACGGCGCGTGCAGGGCCAGACTGGAGGTGGCAACGCCAATCAGCAACGACTGTTTGCCC
GCCAGTTGTTGTGCCACGCGGTTGGGAATGTAATTCAGCTCCGCCATCGCCGCTTCCACTTTTTCCCGCG
TTTTCGCAGAAACGTGGCTGGCCTGGTTCACCACGCGGGAAACGGTCTGATAAGAGACACCGGCATACTC
TGCGACATCGTATAACGTTACTGGTTTCACATTCACCACCCTGAATTGACTCTCTTCCGGGCGCTATCAT
GCCATACCGCGAAAGGTTTTGCGCCATTCGATGGTGTCCGGGATCTCGACGCTCTCCCTTATGCGACTCC
TGCATTAGGAAGCAGCCCAGTAGTAGGTTGAGGCCGTTGAGCACCGCCGCCGCAAGGAATGGTGCATGCA
AGGAGATGGCGCCCAACAGTCCCCCGGCCACGGGGCCTGCCACCATACCCACGCCGAAACAAGCGCTCAT
GAGCCCGAAGTGGCGAGCCCGATCTTCCCCATCGGTGATGTCGGCGATATAGGCGCCAGCAACCGCACCT
GTGGCGCCGGTGATGCCGGCCACGATGCGTCCGGCGTAGAGGATCGAGATCTCGATCCCGCGAAATTAAT
ACGACTCACTATAGGGGAATTGTGAGCGGATAACAATTCCCCTCTAGAAATAATTTTGTTTAACTTTAAG
AAGGAGATATACCATGGGCAGCAGCCATCATCATCATCATCACAGCAGCGGCCTGGTGCCGCGCGGCAGC
CATATGGCTAGCTGGAGCCATCCGCAGTTTGAAAAAGGTGGTGGTAGCGGTGGTGGTTCAGGTGGTAGTG
CATGGTCACACCCTCAGTTTGAGAAAATGTCGGACTCAGAAGTCAATCAAGAAGCTAAGCCAGAGGTCAA
GCCAGAAGTCAAGCCTGAGACTCACATCAATTTAAAGGTGTCCGATGGATCTTCAGAGATCTTCTTCAAG
ATCAAAAAGACCACTCCTTTAAGAAGGCTGATGGAAGCGTTCGCTAAAAGACAGGGTAAGGAAATGGACT
CCTTAAGATTCTTGTACGACGGTATTAGAATCCAAGCTGATCAGACCCCTGAAGATTTGGACATGGAGGA
TAACGATATTATTGAGGCTCACAGAGAACAGATTGGTGGATCCATGCACACCATCCTGCCTATCCACCTG
ACCTTTCTGGAACCCTACAGACTGGCCGAGTGGCACGCCAAGGCCGACAGAAAGAAGAACAAGAGATACC
TGCGGGGCATGAGCTTCGCCCAGTGGCACAAGGATAAGGACGGCATCGGCAAGCCCTACATCACCGGCAC
ACTGCTGAGAAGCGCCGTGCTGAATGCCGCCGAGGAACTGATCAGCCTGAATCAAGGCATGTGGGCCAAA
GAGCCCTGCTGCAACGGCAAGTTCGAGACAGAGAAGGACAAGCCTGCCGTGCTGCGGAAGAGGCCTACCA
TCCAGTGGAAAACAGGCAGACCCGCCATCTGCGACCCCGAGAAGCAAGAGAAGAAGGACGCCTGTCCTCT
GTGCATGCTGCTGGGCAGATTTGACAAGGCCGGCAAGCGGCACCGGGACAACAAATACGACAAGCACGAC
TACGACATCCACTTCGACAACCTGAACCTGATCACCGACAAGAAGTTCTCTCACCCCGACGATATCGCCA
GCGAGCGGATCCTGAACAGAGTGGATTACACCACCGGCAAGGCCCACGACTACTTCAAAGTGTGGGAAGT
CGACGACGACCAGTGGTGGCAGTTTACCGGCACCATCACCATGCACGACGACTGCTCTAAGGCCAAGGGA
CTGCTGCTGGCCTCTCTGTGCTTCGTGGATAAGCTGTGTGGCGCCCTGTGCCGGATTGAAGTGACCGGCA
ACAACAGCCAGGACGAGAACAAAGAGTACGCCCATCCTGACACAGGCATCATCACATCCCTGAATCTGAA
GTACCAGAACAACTCCACCATCCACCAGGACGCCGTGCCACTGTCTGGATCTGCCCACGACAATGACGAG
CCTCCAGTGCACGACAACGATAGCAGCCTGGACAACGACACAATCACCCTGCTGAGCATGAAGGCCAAAG
AAATCGTGGGCGCCTTCAGAGAGAGCGGAAAGATCGAGAAGGCCCGGACACTGGCCGATGTGATCAGAGC
CATGAGACTGCAGAAGCCCGACATCTGGGAGAAGCTGCCCAAGGGCATCAACGATAAGCACCACCTGTGG
GATAGAGAAGTGAACGGAAAGAAGCTGCGGAACATCCTGGAAGAACTGTGGCGGCTGATGAACAAGAGGA
ACGCCTGGCGGACCTTCTGCGAGGTGCTGGGCAATGAGCTGTACCGGTGCTACAAAGAGAAAACCGGCGG
CATCGTGCTGAGATTCAGAACCCTGGGCGAAACCGAGTACTACCCCGAGCCTGAAAAGACCGAGCCTTGC
CTGATCAGCGATAACAGCATCCCCATCACACCTCTCGGCGGCGTGAAAGAATGGATCATCATCGGCAGAC
TGAAGGCCGAGACACCCTTCTACTTTGGCGTGCAGAGCAGCTTCGACAGCACCCAGGATGACCTGGACCT
GGTGCCTGACATCGTGAACACCGACGAGAAGCTGGAAGCCAACGAGCAGACCAGCTTCAGAATCCTGATG
GACAAGAAGGGCCGCTACAGAATCCCTCGGAGCCTGATTAGAGGCGTGCTGAGGCGGGATCTGAGAACAG
CCTTTGGCGGCTCTGGCTGCATCGTGGAACTGGGCAGAATGATCCCCTGCGACTGCAAAGTGTGCGCCAT
CATGCGGAAGATCACCGTGATGGACAGCAGAAGCGAGAACATCGAGCTGCCCGATATCCGGTACAGGATC
CGGCTGAATCCTTACACCGCCACCGTGGATGAGGGCGCTCTGTTCGATATGGAAATCGGCCCCGAGGGCA
TCACCTTTCCATTCGTGTTCAGATACAGAGGCGAGGACGCCCTGCCTCGGGAACTTTGGAGCGTGATCAG
ATACTGGATGGACGGCATGGCCTGGCTCGGCGGATCTGGATCTACTGGCAAGGGAAGATTCGCCCTGATC
GACATCAAGGTGTTCGAGTGGGACCTGTGCAACGAGGAAGGCCTGAAGGCCTACATCTGCAGCAGAGGCC
TGAGAGGCATCGAGAAAGAGGTGCTGCTGGAAAACAAGACAATCGCCGAGATCACCAACCTGTTCAAGAC
CGAGGAAGTGAAGTTCTTCGAGAGCTACAGCAAGCACATCAAGCAGCTGTGCCACGAGTGCATTATCAAC
CAGATCAGCTTCCTGTGGGGCCTGAGAAGCTACTACGAGTATCTGGGCCCTCTGTGGACCGAAGTGAAAT
ACGAGATCAAGATCGCCTCTCCACTGCTGTCCTCCGACACCATTTCTGCCCTGCTGAACAAGGACAACAT
CGACTGTATCGCCTACGAGAAGCGCAAGTGGGAGAATGGCGGCATCAAGTTCGTGCCCACCATCAAGGGC
GAGACAATCAGAGGAATCGTGCGGATGGCCGTGGGCAAGAGATCTGGCGATCTCGGCATGGACGACCACG
AGGATTGCAGCTGTACCCTGTGCACCATCTTCGGCAACGAGCACGAGGCCGGAAAGCTGAGATTTGAGGA
CCTGGAAGTGGTGGAAGAGAAACTGCCCTCCGAGCAGAACAGCGACAGCAACAAGATCCCTTTCGGCCCC
GTTCAGGACGGCGACGGCAACAGAGAAAAAGAATGCGTGACCGCCGTGAAGTCCTACAAGAAGAAACTGA
TCGACCACGTGGCCATCGACCGGTTTCATGGCGGAGCCGAGGACAAGATGAAGTTCAACACACTGCCTCT
GGCCGGCAGCTTTGAGAAGCCCATCATCCTGAAGGGCCGATTCTGGATCAAGAAGGACATCGTCAAGGAC
TACAAGAAAAAGATTGAGGACGCCATGGTGGACATCCGCGACGGACTGTATCCTATCGGCGGCAAGACAG
GCATCGGCTACGGCTGGGTTACCGATCTGACCATCCTGAATCCTCAGAGCGGCTTTCAGATCCCCGTGAA
GAAGGATATCAGCCCTGAGCCTGGCACCTACAGCACATACCCTAGCCACAGCACACCTAGCCTGAACAAA
GGCCACATCTACTACCCTCACTACTTTCTGGCCCCTGCCAACACCGTGCACCGCGAGCAAGAAATGATCG
GACACGAGCAGTTCCACAAAGAGCAGAAAGGCGAGCTGCTGGTGTCCGGCAAGATCGTGTGCACCCTGAA
AACCGTGACACCCCTGATCATCCCCGACACCGAGAACGAGGATGCCTTCGGGCTGCAGAATACCTACAGC
GGCCACAAGAACTACCAGTTCTTTCACATCAACGACGAGATCATGGTGCCCGGCAGCGAGATCAGGGGCA
TGATCAGCTCTGTGTACGAGGCCATCACCAATAGCTGCTTCCGGGTGTACGACGAGACAAAGTACATCAC
CAGACGGCTGAGCCCCGAGAAAAAGGACGAGAGCAACGACAAGAACAAGTCCCAGGACGACGCCAGCCAG
AAGATCAGAAAGGGCCTCGTGAAGAAAACCGACGAGGGCTTCAGCATCATCGAGGTGGAACGGTACTCCA
TGAAGACAAAAGGCGGCACCAAGCTGGTGGACAAGGTGTACAGACTGCCCCTGTACGATAGCGAGGCCGT
GATTGCCAGCATCCAGTTCGAGCAGTACGGCGAGAAGAATGAGAAACGGAACGCCAAGATCAGGGCCGCC
ATCAAGAGAAACGAAGTGATCGCCGAGGTGGCCCGGAAGAACCTGATTTTCCTGCGGTCCCTGACACCTG
AAGAACTGAAGAAGGTGCTGCAGGGCGAGATCCTGGTCAAGTTCTCCCTGAAGTCTGGCAAGAACCCCAA
CGACTACCTGGCCGAGCTGCACGAGAATGGCACAGAAAGGGGCCTGATCAAGTTCACCGGCCTGAACATG
GTCAATATCAAGAACGTGAACGAAGAGGACAAGGACTTCAATGACACCTGGGACTGGGAGAAACTGAACA
TCTTCCACAACGCCCACGAGAAGAGGAATAGCCTGAAGCAGGGCTACCCCAGACCTGTGCTGAAGTTCAT
CAAGGACCGGGTCGAGTACACAATCCCCAAGAGATGCGAGAGGATCTTCTGCATTCCTGTGAAGAACACC
ATCGAGTACAAGGTGTCCAGCAAAGTCTGCAAGCAGTACAAGGACGTGCTGAGCGATTACGAGAAGAACT
TTGGCCACATCAACAAGATTTTCACCACCAAGATCCAGAAGCGCGAGCTGACCGACGGCGATCTGGTGTA
CTTCATCCCTAACGAGGGCGCCGACAAGACCGTGCAGGCTATTATGCCAGTGCCACTGAGCAGAATCACC
GATAGCAGAACACTGGGAGAGAGACTGCCTCACAAGAACCTGCTGCCTTGCGTGCACGAAGTGAATGAGG
GCCTGCTGTCCGGCATCCTGGACAGCCTGGATAAGAAACTGCTGTCTATTCACCCCGAGGGACTGTGCCC
TACCTGCAGACTGTTTGGCACCACCTACTACAAGGGCAGAGTCAGATTCGGCTTCGCCAACCTCATGAAC
AAGCCCAAGTGGCTGACCGAGAGAGAGAACGGCTGCGGCGGATATGTGACACTGCCACTGCTTGAGCGGC
CCAGACTGACTTGGAGTGTGCCCAGCGACAAGTGTGACGTGCCAGGCCGGAAGTTCTACATCCACCACAA
CGGCTGGCAAGAGGTCCTGAGAAACAACGACATCACCCCTAAGACCGAGAACAACCGGACCGTGGAACCA
CTGGCCGCCGACAACAGATTCACCTTCGACGTGTACTTCGAGAACCTCAGAGAGTGGGAGCTGGGGCTGC
TGTGCTATTGCCTGGAACTGGAACCTGGCATGGGCCACAAGCTCGGAATGGGCAAGCCTATGGGCTTCGG
CTCTGTGAAGATCGCCATTGAGCGGCTGCAGACCTTCACAGTGCACCAGGATGGCATCAACTGGAAGCCC
AGCGAGAATGAGATCGGCGTGTACGTGCAGAAAGGACGGGAAAAACTGGTGGAATGGTTCACCCCTAGCG
CTCCCCACAAGAATATGGAATGGAACGGCGTGAAGCACATTAAGGACCTGAGATCCCTCCTGAGCATCCC
TGGCGATAAGCCTACCGTGAAGTACCCCACTCTCAACAAGGATGCCGAAGGCGCCATCAGCGACTACACC
TACGAGAGACTGAGCGATACCAAGCTGCTGCCCCACGATAAGAGAGTGGAATACCTGAGAACCCCTTGGA
GCCCCTGGAACGCCTTTGTGAAAGAGGCCGAGTACAGCCCCTCCGAGAAGTCCGATGAGAAAGGCAGAGA
GACAATCCGGACCAAGCCTAAGAGCCTGCCAAGCGTGAAGTCTATCGGCAAAGTGAAGTGGTTCGACGAA
GGCAAAGGCTTCGGGATCCTGATCATGGACGATGGCAAAGAGGTGTCCATCTCCAAGAACAGCATCAGAG
GCAACATCCTGCTCAAGAAGGGACAGAAAGTCACCTTCCACATCGTGCAGGGACTGATCCCTAAGGCCGA
GGATATCGAGATTGCCAAGTGAGCGGCCGCACTCGAGGCCCGAAAGGAAGCTGAGTTGGCTGCTGCCACC
GCTGAGCAATAACTAGCATAACCCCTTGGGGCCTCTAAACGGGTCTTGAGGGGTTTTTTGCTGAAAGGAG
GAACTATATCCGGATATCCCGCAAGAGGCCCGGCAGTACCGGCATAACCAAGCCTATGCCTACAGCATCC
AGGGTGACGGTGCCGAGGATGACGATGAGCGCATTGTTAGATTTCATACACGGTGCCTGACTGCGTTAGC
AATTTAACTGTGATAAACTACCGCATTAAAGCTTATCGATGATAAGCTGTCAAACATGAGAATTCTTGAA
GACGAAAGGGCCTCGTGATACGCCTATTTTTATAGGTTAATGTCATGATAATAATGGTTTCTTAGACGTC
AGGTGGCACTTTTCGGGGAAATGTGCGCGGAACCCCTATTTGTTTATTTTTCTAAATACATTCAAATATG
TATCCGCTCATGAGACAATAACCCTGATAAATGCTTCAATAATATTGAAAAAGGAAGAGTATGAGTATTC
AACATTTCCGTGTCGCCCTTATTCCCTTTTTTGCGGCATTTTGCCTTCCTGTTTTTGCTCACCCAGAAAC
GCTGGTGAAAGTAAAAGATGCTGAAGATCAGTTGGGTGCACGAGTGGGTTACATCGAACTGGATCTCAAC
AGCGGTAAGATCCTTGAGAGTTTTCGCCCCGAAGAACGTTTTCCAATGATGAGCACTTTTAAAGTTCTGC
TATGTGGCGCGGTATTATCCCGTGTTGACGCCGGGCAAGAGCAACTCGGTCGCCGCATACACTATTCTCA
GAATGACTTGGTTGAGTACTCACCAGTCACAGAAAAGCATCTTACGGATGGCATGACAGTAAGAGAATTA
TGCAGTGCTGCCATAACCATGAGTGATAACACTGCGGCCAACTTACTTCTGACAACGATCGGAGGACCGA
AGGAGCTAACCGCTTTTTTGCACAACATGGGGGATCATGTAACTCGCCTTGATCGTTGGGAACCGGAGCT
GAATGAAGCCATACCAAACGACGAGCGTGACACCACGATGCCTGCAGCAATGGCAACAACGTTGCGCAAA
CTATTAACTGGCGAACTACTTACTCTAGCTTCCCGGCAACAATTAATAGACTGGATGGAGGCGGATAAAG
TTGCAGGACCACTTCTGCGCTCGGCCCTTCCGGCTGGCTGGTTTATTGCTGATAAATCTGGAGCCGGTGA
GCGTGGGTCTCGCGGTATCATTGCAGCACTGGGGCCAGATGGTAAGCCCTCCCGTATCGTAGTTATCTAC
ACGACGGGGAGTCAGGCAACTATGGATGAACGAAATAGACAGATCGCTGAGATAGGTGCCTCACTGATTA
AGCATTGGTAACTGTCAGACCAAGTTTACTCATATATACTTTAGATTGATTTAAAACTTCATTTTTAATT
TAAAAGGATCTAGGTGAAGATCCTTTTTGATAATCTCATGACCAAAATCCCTTAACGTGAGTTTTCGTTC
CACTGAGCGTCAGACCCCGTAGAAAAGATCAAAGGATCTTCTTGAGATCCTTTTTTTCTGCGCGTAATCT
GCTGCTTGCAAACAAAAAAACCACCGCTACCAGCGGTGGTTTGTTTGCCGGATCAAGAGCTACCAACTCT
TTTTCCGAAGGTAACTGGCTTCAGCAGAGCGCAGATACCAAATACTGTCCTTCTAGTGTAGCCGTAGTTA
GGCCACCACTTCAAGAACTCTGTAGCACCGCCTACATACCTCGCTCTGCTAATCCTGTTACCAGTGGCTG
CTGCCAGTGGCGATAAGTCGTGTCTTACCGGGTTGGACTCAAGACGATAGTTACCGGATAAGGCGCAGCG
GTCGGGCTGAACGGGGGGTTCGTGCACACAGCCCAGCTTGGAGCGAACGACCTACACCGAACTGAGATAC
CTACAGCGTGAGCTATGAGAAAGCGCCACGCTTCCCGAAGGGAGAAAGGCGGACAGGTATCCGGTAAGCG
GCAGGGTCGGAACAGGAGAGCGCACGAGGGAGCTTCCAGGGGGAAACGCCTGGTATCTTTATAGTCCTGT
CGGGTTTCGCCACCTCTGACTTGAGCGTCGATTTTTGTGATGCTCGTCAGGGGGGCGGAGCCTATGGAAA
AACGCCAGCAACGCGGCCTTTTTACGGTTCCTGGCCTTTTGCTGGCCTTTTGCTCACATGTTCTTTCCTG
CGTTATCCCCTGATTCTGTGGATAACCGTATTACCGCCTTTGAGTGAGCTGATACCGCTCGCCGCAGCCG
AACGACCGAGCGCAGCGAGTCAGTGAGCGAGGAAGCGGAAGAGCGCCTGATGCGGTATTTTCTCCTTACG
CATCTGTGCGGTATTTCACACCGCAATGGTGCACTCTCAGTACAATCTGCTCTGATGCCGCATAGTTAAG
CCAGTATACACTCCGCTATCGCTACGTGACTGGGTCATGGCTGCGCCCCGACACCCGCCAACACCCGCTG
ACGCGCCCTGACGGGCTTGTCTGCTCCCGGCATCCGCTTACAGACAAGCTGTGACCGTCTCCGGGAGCTG
CATGTGTCAGAGGTTTTCACCGTCATCACCGAAACGCGCGAGGCAGCTGCGGTAAAGCTCATCAGCGTGG
TCGTGAAGCGATTCACAGATGTCTGCCTGTTCATCCGCGTCCAGCTCGTTGAGTTTCTCCAGAAGCGTTA
ATGTCTGGCTTCTGATAAAGCGGGCCATGTTAAGGGCGGTTT
Features (pLannotate 1.2.2; 20 found; start..end, strand, type, name):
     33..413     +  CDS            YPB1_ECOLX: Protein predicted: Swiss-Prot protein existence level 4. From Escherichia coli.
    655..1279    -  CDS            TcR (fragment): tetracycline efflux protein; tet; confers resistance to tetracycline
   1294..1315    -  protein_bind   CAP binding site: CAP binding activates transcription in the presence of cAMP. E. coli catabolite activator protein
   1328..2410    -  CDS            lacI: lac repressor; lacI; The lac repressor binds to the lac operator to inhibit transcription in E. coli. This inhibition can be relieved by adding lactose or isopropyl-β-D-thiogalactopyranoside (IPTG).
   2411..2488    -  promoter       lacI promoter: lacI
   2496..2775    -  CDS            TcR (fragment): tetracycline efflux protein; tet; confers resistance to tetracycline
   2797..2815    +  promoter       T7 promoter: promoter for bacteriophage T7 RNA polymerase
   2816..2840    +  protein_bind   lac operator: The lac repressor binds to the lac operator to inhibit transcription in E. coli. This inhibition can be relieved by adding lactose or isopropyl-β-D-thiogalactopyranoside (IPTG). lac repressor encoded by lacI
   2855..2877    +  RBS            RBS: efficient ribosome binding site from bacteriophage T7 gene 10 (Olins and Rangwala, 1989)
   2923..2940    +  CDS            thrombin site: thrombin recognition and cleavage site
   3037..3329    +  CDS            SUMO (fragment): cleavable ubiquitin-like protein tag; S. cerevisiae SMT3 (truncated)
   8788..8825    +  CDS            SET1 (fragment): solubility-enhancement tag derived from T7 phage gene 10B
   8833..8880    +  terminator     T7 terminator: transcription terminator for bacteriophage T7 RNA polymerase
   8903..9007    -  CDS            TcR (fragment): tetracycline efflux protein; tet; confers resistance to tetracycline
   9055..9083    -  promoter       tet promoter: E. coli promoter for tetracycline efflux protein gene
   9196..9300    +  promoter       AmpR promoter: bla
   9301..10161   +  CDS            AmpR: β-lactamase; bla; confers resistance to ampicillin, carbenicillin, and related antibiotics
  10332..10920   +  rep_origin     ori: high-copy-number ColE1/pMB1/pBR322/pUC origin of replication
  11106..11245   -  misc_feature   bom: basis of mobility region from pBR322
  11347..16      -  CDS            rop (across the origin): Rop protein, which maintains plasmids at low copy number; rop
