[The description below was written by a language model from this plasmid's Addgene catalogue record and pLannotate feature annotations shown in this document.]
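Description:
pDF0191 is an 11.5 kb bacterial expression plasmid for producing recombinant CjcCas7-11, the single-protein type III-E CRISPR effector from Candidatus Jettenia caeni, for purification. The record does not name the backbone, but the annotated features resemble a pET-style, pBR322-derived vector. These include a ColE1/pMB1-type origin accompanied by the bom mobility region and the rop gene, which restrains copy number, as well as scattered remnants of the tetracycline resistance gene and its promoter. Those TcR pieces are fragments interrupted by the expression module and should not be taken as a functional marker. Selection is by ampicillin through the bla (AmpR) gene under its own promoter.

Expression is driven by a T7 promoter with an adjacent lac operator and the phage T7 gene 10 ribosome binding site, and it ends at a T7 terminator. The plasmid carries lacI with its own promoter, so transcription is repressed until IPTG induction in a host that supplies T7 RNA polymerase. The reading frame begins with an N-terminal tag region. The plasmid name indicates a Twin-Strep affinity tag, which the feature table does not annotate, and the table shows a thrombin cleavage site and a yeast SMT3-derived SUMO tag, which typically aids solubility and can be removed by SUMO protease. The roughly 5.4 kb unannotated stretch between SUMO and the terminator presumably holds the Cas7-11 coding sequence, apparently codon-optimized according to the name. Only the protein is encoded, with no CRISPR array or guide RNA cassette. The purified protein would suit in vitro studies of programmable RNA targeting.
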