Addgene plasmid #172505: pDF0191 CjcCas7-11 bacterial expression with Twinstrep-SUMO-Codon
Purpose: Encodes the CjcCas7-11 protein only for bacterial recombinant protein expression for purification
Depositing lab: Omar Abudayyeh & Jonathan Gootenberg. Depositing organization: Massachusetts Institute of Technology. Publication: Programmable RNA targeting with the single-protein CRISPR effector Cas7-11. Ozcan A, Krajeski R, Ioannidi E, Lee B, Gardner A, Makarova KS, Koonin EV, Abudayyeh OO, Gootenberg JS. Nature. 2021 Sep 6. pii: 10.1038/s41586-021-03886-5. doi: 10.1038/s41586-021-03886-5. PubMed 34489594.
Backbone
  Vector backbone: Unspecified
  Vector type: Bacterial Expression
Growth in bacteria
  Bacterial resistance: Ampicillin, 100 μg/mL
  Growth temperature: 37°C
  Growth strain: NEB Stable
  Copy number: Unknown
Gene/Insert
  Gene/Insert name: CjcCas7-11 bacterial expression with Twinstrep-SUMO-Codon
  Species: Candidatus Jettenia caeni
  Cloning method: Gibson Cloning
Terms and licenses: Academic/Nonprofit Terms; Industry Terms: Not Available to Industry
How to cite: pDF0191 CjcCas7-11 bacterial expression with Twinstrep-SUMO-Codon was a gift from Omar Abudayyeh & Jonathan Gootenberg (Addgene plasmid # 172505 ; http://n2t.net/addgene:172505 ; RRID:Addgene_172505)
